Addgene plasmid #40375: pBACgus/LRRK2 C-His
Depositing lab: Michael J Fox Foundation MJFF. Depositing organization: Michael J Fox Foundation.
Backbone
  Vector backbone: pBACgus
  Backbone manufacturer: Novagen
  Vector type: Baculovirus
Growth in bacteria
  Bacterial resistance: Ampicillin, 100 μg/mL
  Growth temperature: 37°C
  Growth strain: Top10
  Copy number: High Copy
Gene/Insert
  Gene/Insert name: LRRK2
  Species: H. sapiens (human)
  Mutation: WT
  Entrez Gene: LRRK2 (a.k.a. AURA17, DARDARIN, PARK8, RIPK7, ROCO2)
  Promoter: polH
  Tag / fusion protein: 6xHis (C terminal on insert)
  Cloning method: Restriction Enzyme; 5′ cloning site BamHI (destroyed during cloning); 3′ cloning site HindIII (destroyed during cloning)
  Sequencing primers: 5′ DSP2466For:GAATTTCGTCGACAGATC; 3′ DSP2466Rev:AATAACCCGGATCAGCTT
Terms and licenses: Academic/Nonprofit Terms; Industry Terms
How to cite: pBACgus/LRRK2 C-His was a gift from Michael J Fox Foundation MJFF (Addgene plasmid # 40375 ; http://n2t.net/addgene:40375 ; RRID:Addgene_40375)
