[The description below was written by a language model from this plasmid's Addgene catalogue record and pLannotate feature annotations shown in this document.]
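Description:
pBACgus/LRRK2 C-His is a baculovirus transfer plasmid built on the Novagen pBACgus backbone and designed to generate recombinant AcMNPV-type baculovirus for protein expression in insect cells. In bacteria it is maintained as a high-copy plasmid through a ColE1/pUC-type origin and selected with ampicillin via the β-lactamase gene. An f1 phage origin and a remnant of lacZα are also present.

The expression cassette places human LRRK2, recorded as wild type, under the very late polyhedrin (polH) promoter, with a C-terminal polyhistidine tag for metal-affinity purification. The catalogue lists the tag as 6xHis, and the annotation detects an 18-nt stretch consistent with six histidine codons. The insert was cloned between BamHI and HindIII sites, both destroyed in the process. Upstream and in the opposite orientation, an E. coli β-glucuronidase (GUS) reporter is driven by the baculovirus p6.9 late promoter, which allows recombinant viruses or plaques to be identified by GUS activity. The whole unit is flanked by baculoviral sequences (lef2/ORF603 on one side and the ORF1629 recombination region on the other) that mediate homologous recombination with viral DNA to move the cassette into the polyhedrin locus.

The annotated LRRK2 coding segment spans only about 960 nt in an 8,374-nt sequence record, far shorter than the full-length LRRK2 coding sequence. The deposited sequence therefore appears to encode only a fragment of the protein, although the catalogue entry does not specify a truncation or name the region covered. The likely use is production of His-tagged LRRK2 protein in insect cells for biochemical study of this Parkinson's disease-linked kinase, though the record does not state a purpose.
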