Features (pLannotate 1.2.2; 14 found; start..end, strand, type, name):
    329..453     +  CDS            lef2: baculovirus late expression factor 2
    491..1096    +  CDS            ORF603: baculovirus ORF603 protein
   1167..2972    -  CDS            GUS: β-glucuronidase; uidA (or gusA) from E. coli
   2987..3302    -  promoter       p6.9 promoter: Autographa californica p6.9; baculovirus late basic protein promoter
   3317..3408    +  promoter       polyhedrin promoter: polh from Autographa californica; promoter for the baculovirus polyhedrin gene
   3421..4380    +  CDS            LRRK2 (fragment): LRRK2_HUMAN - Also known as PARK8. Experimental evidence at protein level: Swiss-Prot protein existence level 1. Serine/threonine-protein kinase which phosphorylates a broad range of proteins involved in multiple processes such as neuronal plasticity, autophagy, and vesicle trafficking (PubMed:20949042, PubMed:22012985, PubMed:26824392, PubMed:29125462, PubMed:28720718, PubMed:29127255, PubMed:30398148, PubMed:29212815, PubMed:30635421, PubMed:21850687, PubMed:23395371, PubMed:17114044, PubMed:24687852, PubMed:26014385, PubMed:25201882). Is a key regulator of RAB GTPases by regulating the GTP/
   4424..4441    +  CDS            9xHis (fragment): 9xHis affinity tag
   4478..5835    +  misc_recomb    baculovirus recombination region (ORF1629): contains part of ORF1629
   5833..5910    -  CDS            P61 (fragment): P78_NPVAC - Experimental evidence at protein level: Swiss-Prot protein existence level 1. Plays a role in the transport of the nucleocapsids from the cytoplasm toward the host nucleus together with the host actin- polymerizing Arp2/3 complex. From Autographa californica nuclear polyhedrosis virus (AcMNPV).
   6098..6686    -  rep_origin     ori: high-copy-number ColE1/pMB1/pBR322/pUC origin of replication
   6857..7717    -  CDS            AmpR: β-lactamase; bla; confers resistance to ampicillin, carbenicillin, and related antibiotics
   7718..7822    -  promoter       AmpR promoter: bla
   7849..8304    +  rep_origin     f1 ori (sequence partly withheld): f1 bacteriophage origin of replication; arrow indicates direction of (+) strand synthesis
   8309..1       -  CDS            lacZα (fragment) (across the origin): LacZα fragment of β-galactosidase; lacZ fragment
>Addgene plasmid #40375 | pBACgus/LRRK2 C-His | depositor full sequence | sequence record 52052 | pBACgus/LRRK2 C-His sequence 8374 bps
GGAACGGCTCCGCCCACTATTAATGAAATTAAAAATTCCAATTTTAAAAAACGCAGCAAGAGAAACATTT
GTATGAAAGAATGCGTAGAAGGAAAGAAAAATGTCGTCGACATGCTGAACAACAAGATTAATATGCCTCC
GTGTATAAAAAAAATATTGAACGATTTGAAAGAAAACAATGTACCGCGCGGCGGTATGTACAGGAAGAGG
TTTATACTAAACTGTTACATTGCAAACGTGGTTTCGTGTGCCAAGTGTGAAAACCGATGTTTAATCAAGG
CTCTGACGCATTTCTACAACCACGACTCCAAGTGTGTGGGTGAAGTCATGCATCTTTTAATCAAATCCCA
AGATGTGTATAAACCACCAAACTGCCAAAAAATGAAAACTGTCGACAAGCTCTGTCCGTTTGCTGGCAAC
TGCAAGGGTCTCAATCCTATTTGTAATTATTGAATAATAAAACAATTATAAATGCTAAATTTGTTTTTTA
TTAACGATACAAACCAAACGCAACAAGAACATTTGTAGTATTATCTATAATTGAAAACGCGTAGTTATAA
TCGCTGAGGTAATATTTAAAATCATTTTCAAATGATTCACAGTTAATTTGCGACAATATAATTTTATTTT
CACATAAACTAGACGCCTTGTCGTCTTCTTCTTCGTATTCCTTCTCTTTTTCATTTTTCTCTTCATAAAA
ATTAACATAGTTATTATCGTATCCATATATGTATCTATCGTATAGAGTAAATTTTTTGTTGTCATAAATA
TATATGTCTTTTTTAATGGGGTGTATAGTACCGCTGCGCATAGTTTTTCTGTAATTTACAACAGTGCTAT
TTTCTGGTAGTTCTTCGGAGTGTGTTGCTTTAATTATTAAATTTATATAATCAATGAATTTGGGATCGTC
GGTTTTGTACAATATGTTGCCGGCATAGTACGCAGCTTCTTCTAGTTCAATTACACCATTTTTTAGCAGC
ACCGGATTAACATAACTTTCCAAAATGTTGTACGAACCGTTAAACAAAAACAGTTCACCTCCCTTTTCTA
TACTATTGTCTGCGAGCAGTTGTTTGTTGTTAAAAATAACAGCCATTGTAATGAGACGCACAAACTAATA
TCACAAACTGGAAATGTCTATCAATATATAGTTGCTGATCAGATCCTCATTGTTTGCCTCCCTGCTGCGG
TTTTTCACCGAAGTTCATGCCAGTCCAGCGTTTTTGCAGCAGAAAAGCCGCCGACTTCGGTTTGCGGTCG
CGAGTGAAGATCCCTTTCTTGTTACCGCCAACGCGCAATATGCCTTGCGAGGTCGCAAAATCGGCGAAAT
TCCATACCTGTTCACCGACGACGGCGCTGACGCGATCAAAGACGCGGTGATACATATCCAGCCATGCACA
CTGATACTCTTCACTCCACATGTCGGTGTACATTGAGTGCAGCCCGGCTAACGTATCCACGCCGTATTCG
GTGATGATAATCGGCTGATGCAGTTTCTCCTGCCAGGCCAGAAGTTCTTTTTCCAGTACCTTCTCTGCCG
TTTCCAAATCGCCGCTTTGGACATACCATCCGTAATAACGGTTCAGGCACAGCACATCAAAGAGATCGCT
GATGGTATCGGTGTGAGCGTCGCAGAACATTACATTGACGCAGGTGATCGGACGCGTCGGGTCGAGTTTA
CGCGTTGCTTCCGCCAGTGGCGCGAAATATTCCCGTGCACCTTGCGGACGGGTATCCGGTTCGTTGGCAA
TACTCCACATCACCACGCTTGGGTGGTTTTTGTCACGCGCTATCAGCTCTTTAATCGCCTGTAAGTGCGC
TTGCTGAGTTTCCCCGTTGACTGCCTCTTCGCTGTACAGTTCTTTCGGCTTGTTGCCCGCTTCGAAACCA
ATGCCTAAAGAGAGCGAAAAGCCGACAGCAGCAGTTTCATCAATCACCACGATGCCATGTTCATCTGCCC
AGTCGAGCATCTCTTCAGCGTAAGGGTAATGCGAGGTACGGTAGGAGTTGGCCCCAATCCAGTCCATTAA
TGCGTGGTCGTGCACCATCAGCACGTTATCGAATCCTTTGCCACGTAAGTCCGCATCTTCATGACGACCA
AAGCCAGTAAAGTAGAACGGTTTGTGGTTAATCAGGAACTGTTGGCCCTTCACTGCCACTGACCGGATGC
CGACGCGAAGCGGGTAGATATCACACTCTGTCTGGCTTTTGGCTGTGACGCACAGTTCATAGAGATAACC
TTCACCCGGTTGCCAGAGGTGCGGATTCACCACTTGCAAAGTCCCGCTAGTGCCTTGTCCAGTTGCAACC
ACCTGTTGATCCGCATCACGCAGTTCAACGCTGACATCACCATTGGCCACCACCTGCCAGTCAACAGACG
CGTGGTTACAGTCTTGCGCGACATGCGTCACCACGGTGATATCGTCCACCCAGGTGTTCGGCGTGGTGTA
GAGCATTACGCTGCGATGGATTCCGGCATAGTTAAAGAAATCATGGAAGTAAGACTGCTTTTTCTTGCCG
TTTTCGTCGGTAATCACCATTCCCGGCGGGATAGTCTGCCAGTTCAGTTCGTTGTTCACACAAACGGTGA
TACGTACACTTTTCCCGGCAATAACATACGGCGTGACATCGGCTTCAAATGGCGTATAGCCGCCCTGATG
CTCCATCACTTCCTGATTATTGACCCACACTTTGCCGTAATGAGTGACCGCATCGAAACGCAGCACGATA
CGCTGGCCTGCCCAACCTTTCGGTATAAAGACTTCGCGCTGATACCAGACGTTGCCCGCATAATTACGAA
TATCTGCATCGGCGAACTGATCGTTAAAACTGCCTGGCACAGCAATTGCCCGGCTTTCTTGTAACGCGCT
TTCCCACCAACGCTGATCAATTCCACAGTTTTCGCGATCCAGACTGAATGCCCACAGGCCGTCGAGTTTT
TTGATTTCACGGGTTGGGGTTTCTACAGGACGGACCATATTTATAGGTGTAATTTATGTAGCTGTAATTT
TTACCTTATTAATATTTTTTACGCTTTGCATTCGACGACTGAACTCCCAAATATATGTTTAACTCGTCTT
GGTCGTTTGAATTTTTGTTGCTGTGTTTCCTAATATTTTCCATCACCTTAAATATGTTATTGTAATCCTC
AATGTTGAACTTGCAATTGGACACGGCATAGTTTTCCATAGTCGTGTAAAACATGGTATTGGCTGCATTG
TAATACATCCGACTGAGCGGGTACGGATCTATGTGTTTGAGCAGCCTGTTCAAAAACTCTGCATCGTCGC
AAAACGGAATTTCGTCGACAGATCTGATCATGGAGATAATTAAAATGATAACCATCTCGCAAATAAATAA
GTATTTTACTGTTTTCGTAACAGTTTTGTAATAAAAAAACCTATAAATATAGGATCCATGAACATCATGC
TCAACAACGATGAGCTCGAATTTGAACAAGCTCCAGAATTCCTGCTCGGCGACGGCTCTTTCGGCTCCGT
ATACCGTGCTGCTTATGAAGGCGAAGAAGTCGCCGTAAAGATCTTCAACAAGCACACCTCGCTCCGTCTG
CTCCGTCAGGAACTGGTCGTTCTGTGTCATCTGCACCATCCGAGCCTCATCTCCCTGCTGGCCGCTGGCA
TCCGTCCTCGTATGCTGGTGATGGAGCTGGCATCCAAGGGCTCTCTCGACCGCCTGCTGCAGCAGGACAA
GGCTTCTCTGACCCGTACTCTGCAGCATCGTATCGCTCTGCATGTAGCTGACGGCCTGCGTTATCTTCAT
TCTGCAATGATCATTTATCGCGACCTGAAACCTCATAATGTACTGCTGTTTACTCTGTACCCGAACGCTG
CCATCATCGCTAAGATTGCAGACTATGGTATTGCGCAGTACTGCTGCCGCATGGGCATTAAAACAAGCGA
AGGTACGCCGGGTTTCCGTGCTCCAGAAGTGGCTCGTGGCAACGTTATTTACAACCAGCAAGCTGACGTT
TACTCGTTCGGTCTGCTCCTGTACGATATCCTGACTACCGGCGGCCGTATCGTAGAAGGTCTGAAGTTCC
CTAACGAATTCGACGAACTGGAAATCCAGGGCAAGCTGCCAGACCCGGTTAAAGAATACGGTTGCGCTCC
GTGGCCGATGGTAGAGAAGCTCATCAAACAGTGCCTTAAAGAAAACCCTCAGGAACGTCCAACCTCTGCT
CAAGTGTTCGACATCCTTAACAGCGCTGAACTCGTCTGTCTGACTCGCCGTATTCTCCTGCCTAAGAATG
TTATCGTGGAATGTATGGTTGCTACTCACCATAACTCTCGCAACGCTTCCATCTGGCTCGGCTGTGGCCA
CACTGACCGTGGTCAGCTCAGCTTCCTGGACCTGAACACTCACCACCATCACCATCATTGATAAGCTTGC
GGCCGCACTCGAGCACCACCACCACCACCACTAACCTAGGTAGCTGAGCGCATGCAAGCTGATCCGGGTT
ATTAGTACATTTATTAAGCGCTAGATTCTGTGCGTTGTTGATTTACAGACAATTGTTGTACGTATTTTAA
TAATTCATTAAATTTATAATCTTTAGGGTGGTATGTTAGAGCGAAAATCAAATGATTTTCAGCGTCTTTA
TATCTGAATTTAAATATTAAATCCTCAATAGATTTGTAAAATAGGTTTCGATTAGTTTCAAACAAGGGTT
GTTTTTCCGAACCGATGGCTGGACTATCTAATGGATTTTCGCTCAACGCCACAAAACTTGCCAAATCTTG
TAGCAGCAATCTAGCTTTGTCGATATTCGTTTGTGTTTTGTTTTGTAATAAAGGTTCGACGTCGTTCAAA
ATATTATGCGCTTTTGTATTTCTTTCATCACTGTCGTTAGTGTACAATTGACTCGACGTAAACACGTTAA
ATAGAGCTTGGACATATTTAACATCGGGCGTGTTAGCTTTATTAGGCCGATTATCGTCGTCGTCCCAACC
CTCGTCGTTAGAAGTTGCTTCCGAAGACGATTTTGCCATAGCCACACGACGCCTATTAATTGTGTCGGCT
AACACGTCCGCGATCAAATTTGTAGTTGAGCTTTTTGGAATTATTTCTGATTGCGGGCGTTTTTGGGCGG
GTTTCAATCTAACTGTGCCCGATTTTAATTCAGACAACACGTTAGAAAGCGATGGTGCAGGCGGTGGTAA
CATTTCAGACGGCAAATCTACTAATGGCGGCGGTGGTGGAGCTGATGATAAATCTACCATCGGTGGAGGC
GCAGGCGGGGCTGGCGGCGGAGGCGGAGGCGGAGGTGGTGGCGGTGATGCAGACGGCGGTTTAGGCTCAA
ATGTCTCTTTAGGCAACACAGTCGGCACCTCAACTATTGTACTGGTTTCGGGCGCCGTTTTTGGTTTGAC
CGGTCTGAGACGAGTGCGATTTTTTTCGTTTCTAATAGCTTCCAACAATTGTTGTCTGTCGTCTAAAGGT
GCAGCGGGTTGAGGTTCCGTCGGCATTGGTGGAGCGGGCGGCAATTCAGACATCGATGGTGGTGGTGGTG
GTGGAGGCGCTGGAATGTTAGGCACGGGAGAAGGTGGTGGCGGCGGTGCCGCCGGTATAATTTGTTCTGG
TTTAGTTTGTTCGCGCACGATTGTGGGCACCGGCGCAGGCGCCGCTGGCTGCACAACGGAAGGTCGTCTG
CTTCGAGGCAGCGCTTGGGGTGGTGGCAATTCAATATTATAATTGGAATACAAATCGTAAAAATCTGCTA
TAAGCATTGTAATTTCGCTATCGTTTACCGTGCCGATATTTAACAACCGCTCAATGTAAGCAATTGTATT
GTAAAGAGATTGTCTCAAGCTCGGATCGATCCCGCACGCCGATAACAAGCCTTTTCATTTTTACTACAGC
ATTGTAGTGGCGAGACACTTCGCTGTCGTCGAGGTTTAAACGCTTCCTCGCTCACTGACTCGCTGCGCTC
GGTCGTTCGGCTGCGGCGAGCGGTATCAGCTCACTCAAAGGCGGTAATACGGTTATCCACAGAATCAGGG
GATAACGCAGGAAAGAACATGTGAGCAAAAGGCCAGCAAAAGGCCAGGAACCGTAAAAAGGCCGCGTTGC
TGGCGTTTTTCCATAGGCTCCGCCCCCCTGACGAGCATCACAAAAATCGACGCTCAAGTCAGAGGTGGCG
AAACCCGACAGGACTATAAAGATACCAGGCGTTTCCCCCTGGAAGCTCCCTCGTGCGCTCTCCTGTTCCG
ACCCTGCCGCTTACCGGATACCTGTCCGCCTTTCTCCCTTCGGGAAGCGTGGCGCTTTCTCATAGCTCAC
GCTGTAGGTATCTCAGTTCGGTGTAGGTCGTTCGCTCCAAGCTGGGCTGTGTGCACGAACCCCCCGTTCA
GCCCGACCGCTGCGCCTTATCCGGTAACTATCGTCTTGAGTCCAACCCGGTAAGACACGACTTATCGCCA
CTGGCAGCAGCCACTGGTAACAGGATTAGCAGAGCGAGGTATGTAGGCGGTGCTACAGAGTTCTTGAAGT
GGTGGCCTAACTACGGCTACACTAGAAGGACAGTATTTGGTATCTGCGCTCTGCTGAAGCCAGTTACCTT
CGGAAAAAGAGTTGGTAGCTCTTGATCCGGCAAACAAACCACCGCTGGTAGCGGTGGTTTTTTTGTTTGC
AAGCAGCAGATTACGCGCAGAAAAAAAGGATCTCAAGAAGATCCTTTGATCTTTTCTACGGGGTCTGACG
CTCAGTGGAACGAAAACTCACGTTAAGGGATTTTGGTCATGAGATTATCAAAAAGGATCTTCACCTAGAT
CCTTTTAAATTAAAAATGAAGTTTTAAATCAATCTAAAGTATATATGAGTAAACTTGGTCTGACAGTTAC
CAATGCTTAATCAGTGAGGCACCTATCTCAGCGATCTGTCTATTTCGTTCATCCATAGTTGCCTGACTCC
CCGTCGTGTAGATAACTACGATACGGGAGGGCTTACCATCTGGCCCCAGTGCTGCAATGATACCGCGAGA
CCCACGCTCACCGGCTCCAGATTTATCAGCAATAAACCAGCCAGCCGGAAGGGCCGAGCGCAGAAGTGGT
CCTGCAACTTTATCCGCCTCCATCCAGTCTATTAATTGTTGCCGGGAAGCTAGAGTAAGTAGTTCGCCAG
TTAATAGTTTGCGCAACGTTGTTGCCATTGCTACAGGCATCGTGGTGTCACGCTCGTCGTTTGGTATGGC
TTCATTCAGCTCCGGTTCCCAACGATCAAGGCGAGTTACATGATCCCCCATGTTGTGCAAAAAAGCGGTT
AGCTCCTTCGGTCCTCCGATCGTTGTCAGAAGTAAGTTGGCCGCAGTGTTATCACTCATGGTTATGGCAG
CACTGCATAATTCTCTTACTGTCATGCCATCCGTAAGATGCTTTTCTGTGACTGGTGAGTACTCAACCAA
GTCATTCTGAGAATAGTGTATGCGGCGACCGAGTTGCTCTTGCCCGGCGTCAATACGGGATAATACCGCG
CCACATAGCAGAACTTTAAAAGTGCTCATCATTGGAAAACGTTCTTCGGGGCGAAAACTCTCAAGGATCT
TACCGCTGTTGAGATCCAGTTCGATGTAACCCACTCGTGCACCCAACTGATCTTCAGCATCTTTTACTTT
CACCAGCGTTTCTGGGTGAGCAAAAACAGGAAGGCAAAATGCCGCAAAAAAGGGAATAAGGGCGACACGG
AAATGTTGAATACTCATACTCTTCCTTTTTCAATATTATTGAAGCATTTATCAGGGTTATTGTCTCATGA
GCGGATACATATTTGAATGTATTTAGAAAAATAAACAAATAGGGGTTCCGCGCACATTTCCCCGAAAAGT
GCCACCTG
[124 nt withheld, positions 7849-7972]
C
[91 nt withheld, positions 7974-8064]
A
[49 nt withheld, positions 8066-8114]
CCTTTGACGTTGGAGTCCACGTTCTTT
[37 nt withheld, positions 8142-8178]
ACCCTATCTCGGTCTATTCTTTTGATTTATAAGGGATTTTGCCGATTTCGGCCTATTGGTTAAAAAATGA
GCTGATTTAACAAAAATTTAACGCGAATTTTAACAAAATATTAACGTTTACAATTTCCCATTCGCCATTC
AGGCTGCGCAACTGTTGGGAAGGGCGATCGGTGCGGGCCTCTTCGCTATTACGCCA
