>Addgene plasmid #40375 | pBACgus/LRRK2 C-His | addgene partial sequence | sequence record 52991 | DSP2466Rev 5'-AATAACCCGGATCAGCTT-3'
GGTGGTGGTGGTGGTGCTCGAGTGCGGCCGCAAGCTTTCAATGATGGTGATGGTGGTGAGTGTTCAGGTC
CAGGAAGCTGAGCTGACCACGGTCAGTGTGGCCACAGCCGAGCCAGATGGAAGCGTTGCGAGAGTTATGG
TGAGTAGCAACCATACATTCCACGATAACATTCTTAGGCAGGAGAATACGGCGAGTCAGACAGACGAGTT
CAGCGCTGTTAAGGATGTCGAACACTTGAGCAGAGGTTGGACGTTCCTGAGGGTTTTCTTTAAGGCACTG
TTTGATGAGCTTCTCTACCATCGGCCACGGAGCGCAACCGTATTCTTTAACCGGGTCTGGCAGCTTGCCC
TGGATTTCCAGTTCGTCGAATTCGTTAGGGAACTTCAGACCTTCTACGATACGGCCGCCGGTAGTCAGGA
TATCGTACAGGAGCAGACCGAACGAGTAAACGTCAGCTTGCTGGTTGTAAATAACGTTGCCACGAGCCAC
TTCTGGAGCACGGAAACCCGGCGTACCTTCGCTTGTTTTAATGCCCATGCGGCAGCAGTACTGCGCAATA
CCATAGTCTGCAATCTTAGCGATGATGGCAGCGTTCGGGTACAGAGTAAACAGCAGTACATTATGAGGTT
TCAGGTCGCGATAAATGATCATTGCAGAATGAAGATAACGCAGGCCGTCAGCTACATGCAGAGCGATACG
ATGCTGCAGAGTACGGGTCAGAGAAGCCTTGTCCTGCTGCAGCAGGCGGTCGAGAGAGCCCTTGGATGCC
AGCTCCATCACCAGCATACGAGGACGGATGCCAGCGGCCAGCAGGGAGATGAGGCTCGGATGGTGCAGAT
GACACAGAACGACCAGTTCCTGACGGAGCAGACGGAGCGAGGTGTGCTTGTTGAAGATCTTTACGGCGA
