>Addgene plasmid #40375 | pBACgus/LRRK2 C-His | addgene partial sequence | sequence record 52992 | DSP2466For 5'-GAATTTCGTCGACAGATC-3'
AATAAATAAGTATTTTACTGTTTTCGTAACAGTTTTGTAATAAAAAAACCTATAAATATAGGATCCATGA
ACATCATGCTCAACAACGATGAGCTCGAATTTGAACAAGCTCCAGAATTCCTGCTCGGCGACGGCTCTTT
CGGCTCCGTATACCGTGCTGCTTATGAAGGCGAAGAAGTCGCCGTAAAGATCTTCAACAAGCACACCTCG
CTCCGTCTGCTCCGTCAGGAACTGGTCGTTCTGTGTCATCTGCACCATCCGAGCCTCATCTCCCTGCTGG
CCGCTGGCATCCGTCCTCGTATGCTGGTGATGGAGCTGGCATCCAAGGGCTCTCTCGACCGCCTGCTGCA
GCAGGACAAGGCTTCTCTGACCCGTACTCTGCAGCATCGTATCGCTCTGCATGTAGCTGACGGCCTGCGT
TATCTTCATTCTGCAATGATCATTTATCGCGACCTGAAACCTCATAATGTACTGCTGTTTACTCTGTACC
CGAACGCTGCCATCATCGCTAAGATTGCAGACTATGGTATTGCGCAGTACTGCTGCCGCATGGGCATTAA
AACAAGCGAAGGTACGCCGGGTTTCCGTGCTCCAGAAGTGGCTCGTGGCAACGTTATTTACAACCAGCAA
GCTGACGTTTACTCGTTCGGTCTGCTCCTGTACGATATCCTGACTACCGGCGGCCGTATCGTAGAAGGTC
TGAAGTTCCCTAACGAATTCGACGAACTGGAAATCCAGGGCAAGCTGCCAGACCCGGTTAAAGAATACGG
TTGCGCTCCGTGGCCGATGGTAGAGAAGCTCATCAAACAGTGCCTTAAAGAAAACCCTCAGGAACGTCCA
ACCTCTGCTCAAGTG
